Addgene plasmid #67895: p63(1-29)-mCherry-N1
Purpose: Expresses of fusion of mCherry with the N-terminal 29 amino acids of p63RhoGEF
Depositing lab: Dorus Gadella. Depositing organization: University of Amsterdam. Publication: Plasma membrane restricted RhoGEF activity is sufficient for RhoA-mediated actin polymerization. van Unen J, Reinhard NR, Yin T, Wu YI, Postma M, Gadella TW, Goedhart J. Sci Rep. 2015 Oct 5;5:14693. doi: 10.1038/srep14693. PubMed 26435194.
Backbone
  Vector backbone: pEGFP-N1
  Backbone manufacturer: Clontech
  Backbone size w/o insert (bp): 4000
  Total vector size (bp): 4804
  Vector type: Mammalian Expression
  Selectable markers: Neomycin (select with G418)
Growth in bacteria
  Bacterial resistance: Kanamycin, 50 μg/mL
  Growth temperature: 37°C
  Growth strain: DH5alpha
  Copy number: High Copy
Gene/Insert
  Gene/Insert name: p63RhoGEF(1-29)-mCherry (alt name: palmitoyl-mCherry)
  Species: Synthetic
  Insert size (bp): 834
  Promoter: CMV
  Cloning method: Restriction Enzyme; 5′ cloning site KpnI (not destroyed); 3′ cloning site NotI (not destroyed)
  Sequencing primers: 5′ CMV
Resource information
  A portion of this plasmid was derived from a plasmid made by: This plasmid is based on pPalmitoyl-mTurquoise2 (addgene plasmid 36209)
Terms and licenses: Academic/Nonprofit Terms; Industry Terms: Not Available to Industry
How to cite: p63(1-29)-mCherry-N1 was a gift from Dorus Gadella (Addgene plasmid # 67895 ; http://n2t.net/addgene:67895 ; RRID:Addgene_67895)
