[The description below was written by a language model from this plasmid's Addgene catalogue record and pLannotate feature annotations shown in this document.]
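Description:
p63(1-29)-mCherry-N1 is a 4.8 kb mammalian expression plasmid built on the Clontech pEGFP-N1 backbone, with the original fluorescent protein replaced by mCherry. It is propagated in E. coli from a high-copy ColE1/pUC-type origin and also carries an f1 phage origin. A single NeoR/KanR (Tn5 aminoglycoside phosphotransferase) gene provides both selections. A bacterial bla-type promoter drives it for kanamycin resistance in E. coli, and the SV40 enhancer/early promoter drives it for G418 selection in mammalian cells, with an HSV TK polyadenylation signal downstream. The short large T antigen, ble and bGH poly(A) fragments in the automated annotation are most likely partial matches to backbone sequence rather than functional elements.

The payload is a synthetic fusion of about 830 bp, cloned between KpnI and NotI. It is expressed from the human CMV immediate-early enhancer and promoter and terminated by the SV40 poly(A) signal. The open reading frame begins with the first 29 amino acids of p63RhoGEF, which act as a palmitoylation signal, followed by a short linker and the monomeric red fluorescent protein mCherry. Lipid modification of this N-terminal peptide anchors the otherwise soluble fluorophore to membranes, which explains the alternative name palmitoyl-mCherry. The record notes that the plasmid derives from an analogous palmitoyl-mTurquoise2 construct.

The stated purpose is simply expression of this fusion. The associated work concerns plasma-membrane-restricted RhoGEF activity and RhoA-mediated actin polymerization. This suggests use as a red plasma membrane marker, or as a control for membrane targeting by the p63RhoGEF N-terminus, in live-cell imaging of transfected mammalian cells.
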