Features (pLannotate 1.2.2; 15 found; start..end, strand, type, name):
     61..364     +  enhancer       CMV enhancer: human cytomegalovirus immediate early enhancer
    365..568     +  promoter       CMV promoter: human cytomegalovirus (CMV) immediate early promoter
    591..650     +  misc_feature   MCS (fragment): multiple cloning site
    654..740     +  CDS            palmitoylation signal: palmitoylation signal consisting of the first 29 amino acids of p63RhoGEF (Goedhart et al., 2013)
    759..1466    +  CDS            mCherry: mCherry is a basic (constitutively fluorescent) red fluorescent protein published in 2004, derived from Discosoma sp.. It is reported to be a very rapidly-maturing monomer with low acid sensitivity.
   1486..1569    +  CDS            large T antigen (fragment): large T antigen from SV40 (simian virus 40)
   1592..1713    +  polyA_signal   SV40 poly(A) signal: SV40 polyadenylation signal
   1747..2175    -  rep_origin     f1 ori (sequence partly withheld): f1 bacteriophage origin of replication; arrow indicates direction of (+) strand synthesis
   2202..2306    +  promoter       AmpR promoter: bla
   2308..2665    +  promoter       SV40 promoter: SV40 enhancer and early promoter
   2700..3494    +  CDS            NeoR/KanR: aminoglycoside phosphotransferase from Tn5; aph(3')-II (or nptII); confers resistance to neomycin, kanamycin, and G418 (Geneticin®)
   3515..3667    +  CDS            ble (fragment): BLE_KLEPN - Experimental evidence at protein level: Swiss-Prot protein existence level 1. Binding protein with a strong affinity to the bleomycin family of antibiotics. Binds to CL990; an antimitotic-antibiotic compound. From Klebsiella pneumoniae.
   3726..3773    +  polyA_signal   HSV TK poly(A) signal: herpes simplex virus thymidine kinase polyadenylation signal (Cole and Stacy, 1985)
   3864..3880    -  polyA_signal   bGH poly(A) signal (fragment): bovine growth hormone polyadenylation signal
   4102..4690    +  rep_origin     ori: high-copy-number ColE1/pMB1/pBR322/pUC origin of replication
>Addgene plasmid #67895 | p63(1-29)-mCherry-N1 | depositor full sequence | sequence record 118097 | p63(1-29)-mCherry-N1 sequence 4804 bps
TAGTTATTAATAGTAATCAATTACGGGGTCATTAGTTCATAGCCCATATATGGAGTTCCGCGTTACATAA
CTTACGGTAAATGGCCCGCCTGGCTGACCGCCCAACGACCCCCGCCCATTGACGTCAATAATGACGTATG
TTCCCATAGTAACGCCAATAGGGACTTTCCATTGACGTCAATGGGTGGAGTATTTACGGTAAACTGCCCA
CTTGGCAGTACATCAAGTGTATCATATGCCAAGTACGCCCCCTATTGACGTCAATGACGGTAAATGGCCC
GCCTGGCATTATGCCCAGTACATGACCTTATGGGACTTTCCTACTTGGCAGTACATCTACGTATTAGTCA
TCGCTATTACCATGGTGATGCGGTTTTGGCAGTACATCAATGGGCGTGGATAGCGGTTTGACTCACGGGG
ATTTCCAAGTCTCCACCCCATTGACGTCAATGGGAGTTTGTTTTGGCACCAAAATCAACGGGACTTTCCA
AAATGTCGTAACAACTCCGCCCCATTGACGCAAATGGGCGGTAGGCGTGTACGGTGGGAGGTCTATATAA
GCAGAGCTGGTTTAGTGAACCGTCAGATCCGCTAGCGCTACCGGACTCAGATCTCGAGCTCAAGCTTCGA
ATTCTGCAGTCGACGGTACCACCATGCGGGGGGGGCACAAAGGGGGTCGCTGTGCCTGTCCCCGTGTGAT
CCGAAAAGTGCTGGCAAAATGCGGCTGCTGCTTCGCCCGGGATCCACCGGTCGCCACCATGGTGAGCAAG
GGCGAGGAGGATAACATGGCCATCATCAAGGAGTTCATGCGCTTCAAGGTGCACATGGAGGGCTCCGTGA
ACGGCCACGAGTTCGAGATCGAGGGCGAGGGCGAGGGCCGCCCCTACGAGGGCACCCAGACCGCCAAGCT
GAAGGTGACCAAGGGTGGCCCCCTGCCCTTCGCCTGGGACATCCTGTCCCCTCAGTTCATGTACGGCTCC
AAGGCCTACGTGAAGCACCCCGCCGACATCCCCGACTACTTGAAGCTGTCCTTCCCCGAGGGCTTCAAGT
GGGAGCGCGTGATGAACTTCGAGGACGGCGGCGTGGTGACCGTGACCCAGGACTCCTCCCTGCAGGACGG
CGAGTTCATCTACAAGGTGAAGCTGCGCGGCACCAACTTCCCCTCCGACGGCCCCGTAATGCAGAAGAAG
ACCATGGGCTGGGAGGCCTCCTCCGAGCGGATGTACCCCGAGGACGGCGCCCTGAAGGGCGAGATCAAGC
AGAGGCTGAAGCTGAAGGACGGCGGCCACTACGACGCTGAGGTCAAGACCACCTACAAGGCCAAGAAGCC
CGTGCAGCTGCCCGGCGCCTACAACGTCAACATCAAGTTGGACATCACCTCCCACAACGAGGACTACACC
ATCGTGGAACAGTACGAACGCGCCGAGGGCCGCCACTCCACCGGCGGCATGGACGAGCTGTACAAGTAAA
GCGGCCGCGACTCTAGATCATAATCAGCCATACCACATTTGTAGAGGTTTTACTTGCTTTAAAAAACCTC
CCACACCTCCCCCTGAACCTGAAACATAAAATGAATGCAATTGTTGTTGTTAACTTGTTTATTGCAGCTT
ATAATGGTTACAAATAAAGCAATAGCATCACAAATTTCACAAATAAAGCATTTTTTTCACTGCATTCTAG
TTGTGGTTTGTCCAAACTCATCAATGTATCTTAAGGCGTAAATTGTAAGCGTTAATATTTTGTTAAAATT
CGCGTTAAATTTTTGTTAAATCAGCTCATTTTTTAACCAATAGGCCGAAATCGGCAAAATCCCTTATAAA
TCAAAAGAATAGACCGAGATAGGGT
[37 nt withheld, positions 1846-1882]
AAAGAACGTGGACTCCAACGTCAAAGG
[49 nt withheld, positions 1910-1958]
T
[91 nt withheld, positions 1960-2050]
G
[124 nt withheld, positions 2052-2175]
CAGGTGGCACTTTTCGGGGAAATGTGCGCGGAACCCCTATTTGTTTATTTTTCTAAATACATTCAAATAT
GTATCCGCTCATGAGACAATAACCCTGATAAATGCTTCAATAATATTGAAAAAGGAAGAGTCCTGAGGCG
GAAAGAACCAGCTGTGGAATGTGTGTCAGTTAGGGTGTGGAAAGTCCCCAGGCTCCCCAGCAGGCAGAAG
TATGCAAAGCATGCATCTCAATTAGTCAGCAACCAGGTGTGGAAAGTCCCCAGGCTCCCCAGCAGGCAGA
AGTATGCAAAGCATGCATCTCAATTAGTCAGCAACCATAGTCCCGCCCCTAACTCCGCCCATCCCGCCCC
TAACTCCGCCCAGTTCCGCCCATTCTCCGCCCCATGGCTGACTAATTTTTTTTATTTATGCAGAGGCCGA
GGCCGCCTCGGCCTCTGAGCTATTCCAGAAGTAGTGAGGAGGCTTTTTTGGAGGCCTAGGCTTTTGCAAA
GATCGATCAAGAGACAGGATGAGGATCGTTTCGCATGATTGAACAAGATGGATTGCACGCAGGTTCTCCG
GCCGCTTGGGTGGAGAGGCTATTCGGCTATGACTGGGCACAACAGACAATCGGCTGCTCTGATGCCGCCG
TGTTCCGGCTGTCAGCGCAGGGGCGCCCGGTTCTTTTTGTCAAGACCGACCTGTCCGGTGCCCTGAATGA
ACTGCAAGACGAGGCAGCGCGGCTATCGTGGCTGGCCACGACGGGCGTTCCTTGCGCAGCTGTGCTCGAC
GTTGTCACTGAAGCGGGAAGGGACTGGCTGCTATTGGGCGAAGTGCCGGGGCAGGATCTCCTGTCATCTC
ACCTTGCTCCTGCCGAGAAAGTATCCATCATGGCTGATGCAATGCGGCGGCTGCATACGCTTGATCCGGC
TACCTGCCCATTCGACCACCAAGCGAAACATCGCATCGAGCGAGCACGTACTCGGATGGAAGCCGGTCTT
GTCGATCAGGATGATCTGGACGAAGAGCATCAGGGGCTCGCGCCAGCCGAACTGTTCGCCAGGCTCAAGG
CGAGCATGCCCGACGGCGAGGATCTCGTCGTGACCCATGGCGATGCCTGCTTGCCGAATATCATGGTGGA
AAATGGCCGCTTTTCTGGATTCATCGACTGTGGCCGGCTGGGTGTGGCGGACCGCTATCAGGACATAGCG
TTGGCTACCCGTGATATTGCTGAAGAGCTTGGCGGCGAATGGGCTGACCGCTTCCTCGTGCTTTACGGTA
TCGCCGCTCCCGATTCGCAGCGCATCGCCTTCTATCGCCTTCTTGACGAGTTCTTCTGAGCGGGACTCTG
GGGTTCGAAATGACCGACCAAGCGACGCCCAACCTGCCATCACGAGATTTCGATTCCACCGCCGCCTTCT
ATGAAAGGTTGGGCTTCGGAATCGTTTTCCGGGACGCCGGCTGGATGATCCTCCAGCGCGGGGATCTCAT
GCTGGAGTTCTTCGCCCACCCTAGGGGGAGGCTAACTGAAACACGGAAGGAGACAATACCGGAAGGAACC
CGCGCTATGACGGCAATAAAAAGACAGAATAAAACGCACGGTGTTGGGTCGTTTGTTCATAAACGCGGGG
TTCGGTCCCAGGGCTGGCACTCTGTCGATACCCCACCGAGACCCCATTGGGGCCAATACGCCCGCGTTTC
TTCCTTTTCCCCACCCCACCCCCCAAGTTCGGGTGAAGGCCCAGGGCTCGCAGCCAACGTCGGGGCGGCA
GGCCCTGCCATAGCCTCAGGTTACTCATATATACTTTAGATTGATTTAAAACTTCATTTTTAATTTAAAA
GGATCTAGGTGAAGATCCTTTTTGATAATCTCATGACCAAAATCCCTTAACGTGAGTTTTCGTTCCACTG
AGCGTCAGACCCCGTAGAAAAGATCAAAGGATCTTCTTGAGATCCTTTTTTTCTGCGCGTAATCTGCTGC
TTGCAAACAAAAAAACCACCGCTACCAGCGGTGGTTTGTTTGCCGGATCAAGAGCTACCAACTCTTTTTC
CGAAGGTAACTGGCTTCAGCAGAGCGCAGATACCAAATACTGTCCTTCTAGTGTAGCCGTAGTTAGGCCA
CCACTTCAAGAACTCTGTAGCACCGCCTACATACCTCGCTCTGCTAATCCTGTTACCAGTGGCTGCTGCC
AGTGGCGATAAGTCGTGTCTTACCGGGTTGGACTCAAGACGATAGTTACCGGATAAGGCGCAGCGGTCGG
GCTGAACGGGGGGTTCGTGCACACAGCCCAGCTTGGAGCGAACGACCTACACCGAACTGAGATACCTACA
GCGTGAGCTATGAGAAAGCGCCACGCTTCCCGAAGGGAGAAAGGCGGACAGGTATCCGGTAAGCGGCAGG
GTCGGAACAGGAGAGCGCACGAGGGAGCTTCCAGGGGGAAACGCCTGGTATCTTTATAGTCCTGTCGGGT
TTCGCCACCTCTGACTTGAGCGTCGATTTTTGTGATGCTCGTCAGGGGGGCGGAGCCTATGGAAAAACGC
CAGCAACGCGGCCTTTTTACGGTTCCTGGCCTTTTGCTGGCCTTTTGCTCACATGTTCTTTCCTGCGTTA
TCCCCTGATTCTGTGGATAACCGTATTACCGCCATGCAT
