>Addgene plasmid #67895 | p63(1-29)-mCherry-N1 | addgene partial sequence | sequence record 128900 | SV40pA-R 5'-GAAATTTGTGATGCTATTGC-3'
AGTTAACAACAACAATTGCATTCATTTTATGTTTCAGGTTCAGGGGGAGGTGTGGGAGGTTTTTTAAAGC
AAGTAAAACCTCTACAAATGTGGTATGGCTGATTATGATCTAGAGTCGCGGCCGCTTTACTTGTACAGCT
CGTCCATGCCGCCGGTGGAGTGGCGGCCCTCGGCGCGTTCGTACTGTTCCACGATGGTGTAGTCCTCGTT
GTGGGAGGTGATGTCCAACTTGATGTTGACGTTGTAGGCGCCGGGCAGCTGCACGGGCTTCTTGGCCTTG
TAGGTGGTCTTGACCTCAGCGTCGTAGTGGCCGCCGTCCTTCAGCTTCAGCCTCTGCTTGATCTCGCCCT
TCAGGGCGCCGTCCTCGGGGTACATCCGCTCGGAGGAGGCCTCCCAGCCCATGGTCTTCTTCTGCATTAC
GGGGCCGTCGGAGGGGAAGTTGGTGCCGCGCAGCTTCACCTTGTAGATGAACTCGCCGTCCTGCAGGGAG
GAGTCCTGGGTCACGGTCACCACGCCGCCGTCCTCGAAGTTCATCACGCGCTCCCACTTGAAGCCCTCGG
GGAAGGACAGCTTCAAGTAGTCGGGGATGTCGGCGGGGTGCTTCACGTAGGCCTTGGAGCCGTACATGAA
CTGAGGGGACAGGATGTCCCAGGCGAAGGGCAGGGGGCCACCCTTGGTCACCTTCAGCTTGGCGGTCTGG
GTGCCCTCGTAGGGGCGGCCCTCGCCCTCGCCCTCGATCTCGAACTCGTGGCCGTTCACGGAGCCCTCCA
TGTGCACCTTGAAGCGCATGAACTCCTTGATGATGGCCATGTTATCCTCCTCGCCCTTGCTCACCATGGT
GGCGACCGGTGGATC
