>Addgene plasmid #67895 | p63(1-29)-mCherry-N1 | addgene partial sequence | sequence record 128961 | CMV-F 5'-CGCAAATGGGCGGTAGGCGTG-3'
CTGGTTTAGTGAACCGTCAGATCCGCTAGCGCTACCGGACTCAGATCTCGAGCTCAAGCTTCGAATTCTG
CAGTCGACGGTACCACCATGCGGGGGGGGCACAAAGGGGGTCGCTGTGCCTGTCCCCGTGTGATCCGAAA
AGTGCTGGCAAAATGCGGCTGCTGCTTCGCCCGGGATCCACCGGTCGCCACCATGGTGAGCAAGGGCGAG
GAGGATAACATGGCCATCATCAAGGAGTTCATGCGCTTCAAGGTGCACATGGAGGGCTCCGTGAACGGCC
ACGAGTTCGAGATCGAGGGCGAGGGCGAGGGCCGCCCCTACGAGGGCACCCAGACCGCCAAGCTGAAGGT
GACCAAGGGTGGCCCCCTGCCCTTCGCCTGGGACATCCTGTCCCCTCAGTTCATGTACGGCTCCAAGGCC
TACGTGAAGCACCCCGCCGACATCCCCGACTACTTGAAGCTGTCCTTCCCCGAGGGCTTCAAGTGGGAGC
GCGTGATGAACTTCGAGGACGGCGGCGTGGTGACCGTGACCCAGGACTCCTCCCTGCAGGACGGCGAGTT
CATCTACAAGGTGAAGCTGCGCGGCACCAACTTCCCCTCCGACGGCCCCGTAATGCAGAAGAAGACCATG
GGCTGGGAGGCCTCCTCCGAGCGGATGTACCCCGAGGACGGCGCCCTGAAGGGCGAGATCAAGCAGAGGC
TGAAGCTGAAGGACGGCGGCCACTACGACGCTGAGGTCAAGACCACCTACAAGGCCAAGAAGCCCGTGCA
GCTGCCCGGCGCCTACAACGTCAACATCAAGTTGGACATCACCTCCCACAACGAGGACTACACCATCGTG
GAACAGTACGAACGCGCCGAGGGCCGCCACTCCACCGGCGGCA
